>Addgene plasmid #91812 | CPH3509 (YCp LEU2 Rpb1 T1471A) | addgene full sequence | sequence record 181064 | Addgene NGS Result
ATTTGTAACCATTATAAGCTGCAATAAACAAGTTAACAACAACAATTGCATTCATTTTATGTTTCAGGTT
CAGGGGGAGGTGTGGGAGGTTTTTTAAAGCAAGTAAAACCTCTACAAATGTGGTAAAATCGATAAGGATC
CGTCGACCGATGCCCTTGAGAGCCTTCAACCCAGTCAGCTCCTTCCGGTGGGCGCGGGGCATGACTATCG
TCGCCGCACTTATGACTGTCTTCTTTATCATGCAACTCGTAGGACAGGTGCCGGCAGCGCTCTTCCGCTT
CCTCGCTCACTGACTCGCTGCGCTCGGTCGTTCGGCTGCGGCGAGCGGTATCAGCTCACTCAAAGGCGGT
AATACGGTTATCCACAGAATCAGGGGATAACGCAGGAAAGAACATGTGAGCAAAAGGCCAGCAAAAGGCC
AGGAACCGTAAAAAGGCCGCGTTGCTGGCGTTTTTCCATAGGCTCCGCCCCCCTGACGAGCATCACAAAA
ATCGACGCTCAAGTCAGAGGTGGCGAAACCCGACAGGACTATAAAGATACCAGGCGTTTCCCCCTGGAAG
CTCCCTCGTGCGCTCTCCTGTTCCGACCCTGCCGCTTACCGGATACCTGTCCGCCTTTCTCCCTTCGGGA
AGCGTGGCGCTTTCTCATAGCTCACGCTGTAGGTATCTCAGTTCGGTGTAGGTCGTTCGCTCCAAGCTGG
GCTGTGTGCACGAACCCCCCGTTCAGCCCGACCGCTGCGCCTTATCCGGTAACTATCGTCTTGAGTCCAA
CCCGGTAAGACACGACTTATCGCCACTGGCAGCAGCCACTGGTAACAGGATTAGCAGAGCGAGGTATGTA
GGCGGTGCTACAGAGTTCTTGAAGTGGTGGCCTAACTACGGCTACACTAGAAGAACAGTATTTGGTATCT
GCGCTCTGCTGAAGCCAGTTACCTTCGGAAAAAGAGTTGGTAGCTCTTGATCCGGCAAACAAACCACCGC
TGGTAGCGGTGGTTTTTTTGTTTGCAAGCAGCAGATTACGCGCAGAAAAAAAGGATCTCAAGAAGATCCT
TTGATCTTTTCTACGGGGTCTGACGCTCAGTGGAACGAAAACTCACGTTAAGGGATTTTGGTCATGAGAT
TATCAAAAAGGATCTTCACCTAGATCCTTTTAAATTAAAAATGAAGTTTTAAATCAATCTAAAGTATATA
TGAGTAAACTTGGTCTGACAGTTACCAATGCTTAATCAGTGAGGCACCTATCTCAGCGATCTGTCTATTT
CGTTCATCCATAGTTGCCTGACTCCCCGTCGTGTAGATAACTACGATACGGGAGGGCTTACCATCTGGCC
CCAGTGCTGCAATGATACCGCGAGACCCACGCTCACCGGCTCCAGATTTATCAGCAATAAACCAGCCAGC
CGGAAGGGCCGAGCGCAGAAGTGGTCCTGCAACTTTATCCGCCTCCATCCAGTCTATTAATTGTTGCCGG
GAAGCTAGAGTAAGTAGTTCGCCAGTTAATAGTTTGCGCAACGTTGTTGCCATTGCTACAGGCATCGTGG
TGTCACGCTCGTCGTTTGGTATGGCTTCATTCAGCTCCGGTTCCCAACGATCAAGGCGAGTTACATGATC
CCCCATGTTGTGCAAAAAAGCGGTTAGCTCCTTCGGTCCTCCGATCGTTGTCAGAAGTAAGTTGGCCGCA
GTGTTATCACTCATGGTTATGGCAGCACTGCATAATTCTCTTACTGTCATGCCATCCGTAAGATGCTTTT
CTGTGACTGGTGAGTACTCAACCAAGTCATTCTGAGAATAGTGTATGCGGCGACCGAGTTGCTCTTGCCC
GGCGTCAATACGGGATAATACCGCGCCACATAGCAGAACTTTAAAAGTGCTCATCATTGGAAAACGTTCT
TCGGGGCGAAAACTCTCAAGGATCTTACCGCTGTTGAGATCCAGTTCGATGTAACCCACTCGTGCACCCA
ACTGATCTTCAGCATCTTTTACTTTCACCAGCGTTTCTGGGTGAGCAAAAACAGGAAGGCAAAATGCCGC
AAAAAAGGGAATAAGGGCGACACGGAAATGTTGAATACTCATACTCTTCCTTTTTCAATATTATTGAAGC
ATTTATCAGGGTTATTGTCTCATGAGCGGATACATATTTGAATGTATTTAGAAAAATAAACAAATAGGGG
TTCCGCGCACATTTCCCCGAAAAGTGCCACCTGGGTCCTTTTCATCACGTGCTATAAAAATAATTATAAT
TTAAATTTTTTAATATAAATATATAAATTAAAAATAGAAAGTAAAAAAAGAAATTAAAGAAAAAATAGTT
TTTGTTTTCCGAAGATGTAAAAGACTCTAGGGGGATCGCCAACAAATACTACCTTTTATCTTGCTCTTCC
TGCTCTCAGGTATTAATGCCGAATTGTTTCATCTTGTCTGTGTAGAAGACCACACACGAAAATCCTGTGA
TTTTACATTTTACTTATCGTTAATCGAATGTATATCTATTTAATCTGCTTTTCTTGTCTAATAAATATAT
ATGTAAAGTACGCTTTTTGTTGAAATTTTTTAAACCTTTGTTTATTTTTTTTTCTTCATTCCGTAACTCT
TCTACCTTCTTTATTTACTTTCTAAAATCCAAATACAAAACATAAAAATAAATAAACACAGAGTAAATTC
CCAAATTATTCCATCATTAAAAGATACGAGGCGCGTGTAAGTTACAGGCAAGCGATCCGTCCTAAGAAAC
CATTATTATCATGACATTAACCTATAAAAATAGGCGTATCACGAGGCCCTTTCGTCTCGCGCGTTTCGGT
GATGACGGTGAAAACCTCTGACACATGCAGCTCCCGGAGACGGTCACAGCTTGTCTGTAAGCGGATGCCG
GGAGCAGACAAGCCCGTCAGGGCGCGTCAGCGGGTGTTGGCGGGTGTCGGGGCTGGCTTAACTATGCGGC
ATCAGAGCAGATTGTACTGAGAGTGCACCATATCGACTACGTCGTTAAGGCCGTTTCTGACAGAGTAAAA
TTCTTGAGGGAACTTTCACCATTATGGGAAATGGTTCAAGAAGGTATTGACTTAAACTCCATCAAATGGT
CAGGTCATTGAGTGTTTTTTATTTGTTGTATTTTTTTTTTTTTAGAGAAAATCCTCCAATATATAAATTA
GGAATCATAGTTTCATGATTTTCTGTTACACCTAACTTTTTGTGTGGTGCCCTCCTCCTTGTCAATATTA
ATGTTAAAGTGCAATTCTTTTTCCTTATCACGTTGAGCCATTAGTATCAATTTGCTTACCTGTATTCCTT
TACATCCTCCTTTTTCTCCTTCTTGATAAATGTATGTAGATTGCGTATATAGTTTCGTCTACCCTATGAA
CATATTCCATTTTGTAATTTCGTGTCGTTTCTATTATGAATTTCATTTATAAAGTTTATGTACAAATATC
ATAAAAAAAGAGAATCTTTTTAAGCAAGGATTTTCTTAACTTCTTCGGCGACAGCATCACCGACTTCGGT
GGTACTGTTGGAACCACCTAAATCACCAGTTCTGATACCTGCATCCAAAACCTTTTTAACTGCATCTTCA
ATGGCCTTACCTTCTTCAGGCAAGTTCAATGACAATTTCAACATCATTGCAGCAGACAAGATAGTGGCGA
TAGGGTTGACCTTATTCTTTGGCAAATCTGGAGCAGAACCGTGGCATGGTTCGTACAAACCAAATGCGGT
GTTCTTGTCTGGCAAAGAGGCCAAGGACGCAGATGGCAACAAACCCAAGGAACCTGGGATAACGGAGGCT
TCATCGGAGATGATATCACCAAACATGTTGCTGGTGATTATAATACCATTTAGGTGGGTTGGGTTCTTAA
CTAGGATCATGGCGGCAGAATCAATCAATTGATGTTGAACCTTCAATGTAGGGAATTCGTTCTTGATGGT
TTCCTCCACAGTTTTTCTCCATAATCTTGAAGAGGCCAAAACATTAGCTTTATCCAAGGACCAAATAGGC
AATGGTGGCTCATGTTGTAGGGCCATGAAAGCGGCCATTCTTGTGATTCTTTGCACTTCTGGAACGGTGT
ATTGTTCACTATCCCAAGCGACACCATCACCATCGTCTTCCTTTCTCTTACCAAAGTAAATACCTCCCAC
TAATTCTCTGACAACAACGAAGTCAGTACCTTTAGCAAATTGTGGCTTGATTGGAGATAAGTCTAAAAGA
GAGTCGGATGCAAAGTTACATGGTCTTAAGTTGGCGTACAATTGAAGTTCTTTACGGATTTTTAGTAAAC
CTTGTTCAGGTCTAACACTACCGGTACCCCATTTAGGACCACCCACAGCACCTAACAAAACGGCATCAGC
CTTCTTGGAGGCTTCCAGCGCCTCATCTGGAAGTGGAACACCTGTAGCATCGATAGCAGCACCACCAATT
AAATGATTTTCGAAATCGAACTTGACATTGGAACGAACATCAGAAATAGCTTTAAGAACCTTAATGGCTT
CGGCTGTGATTTCTTGACCAACGTGGTCACCTGGCAAAACGACGATCTTCTTAGGGGCAGACATTAGAAT
GGTATATCCTTGAAATATATATATATATATTGCTGAAATGTAAAAGGTAAGAAAAGTTAGAAAGTAAGAC
GATTGCTAACCACCTATTGGAAAAAACAATAGGTCCTTAAATAATATTGTCAACTTCAAGTATTGTGATG
CAAGCATTTAGTCATGAACGCTTCTCTATTCTATATGAAAAGCCGGTTCCGGCGCTCTCACCTTTCCTTT
TTCTCCCAATTTTTCAGTTGAAAAAGGTATATGCGTCAGGCGACCTCTGAAATTAACAAAAAATTTCCAG
TCATCGAATTTGATTCTGTGCGATAGCGCCCCTGTGTGTTCTCGTTATGTTGAGGAAAAAAATAATGGTT
GCTAAGAGATTCGAACTCTTGCATCTTACGATACCTGAGTATTCCCACAGTTAACTGCGGTCAAGATATT
TCTTGAATCAGGCGCCTTAGACCGCTCGGCCAAACAACCAATTACTTGTTGAGAAATAGAGTATAATTAT
CCTATAAATATAACGTTTTTGAACACACATGAACAAGGAAGTACAGGACAATTGATTTTGAAGAGAATGT
GGATTTTGATGTAATTGTTGGGATTCCATTTTTAATAAGGCAATAATATTAGGTATGTAGATATACTAGA
AGTTCTCCTCGACCGGTCGATATGCGGTGTGAAATACCGCACAGATGCGTAAGGAGAAAATACCGCATCA
GGAAATTGTAAGCGTTAATATTTTGTTAAAATTCGCGTTAAATTTTTGTTAAATCAGCTCATTTTTTAAC
CAATAGGCCGAAATCGGCAAAATCCCTTATAAATCAAAAGAATAGACCGAGATAGGGT
[37 nt withheld, positions 5379-5415]
AAAGAACGTGGACTCCAACGTCAAAGG
[49 nt withheld, positions 5443-5491]
T
[91 nt withheld, positions 5493-5583]
G
[124 nt withheld, positions 5585-5708]
CCATTCGCCATTCAGGCTGCGCAACTGTTGGGAAGGGCGATCGGTGCGGGCCTCTTCGCTATTACGCCAG
CTGGCGAAAGGGGGATGTGCTGCAAGGCGATTAAGTTGGGTAACGCCAGGGTTTTCCCAGTCACGACGTT
GTAAAACGACGGCCAGTGAATTGTAATACGACTCACTATAGGGCGAATTGGAGCTCTTGGGAAGCTTCAG
TACCGCGATTTTTCAGCTAATGGATCAGATGATATATAAACAAAAAGTGGGATACAGCATATCGACGCCT
CCACTACAAATTAACAGAAGGATGAAAACCAATAAGAAAATTTCTAAAAGAAGAAGCCTGAAAAATCTCC
ATGGTGCCTTAAAAGGACTATTGAAAGAGTCCGGCAAGAAGAGTGAGTCCAAAATACGAAAACATAGCGA
TTGCAATCCTGTTCATCGAGTATATCCGCCAAATATCGAAAAACGGAAGACCAAAAAGGACGATGGAATT
TCACGGCCAATTGCTGAAAGAAATGGTCATGTGTATATAATGTCCAAGGAAAACCACATCATCCCTAAAC
TAACCGATGATGAAGTCATGGAGCGCCACAAACTAGCAGACGAAAACATGAGAAAAGTGTGGTCCAACAT
CATAAGCAAATACGAGTCTATTGAAGAACAAGGAGACCTCGTAGACCTGAAAACTGGTGAAATAGTTGAA
GATAATGGGCATATCAAGACGCTGACGGCCAACAACAGCACGAAAGATAAAAGAACAAAATACACAAGCG
TGCTCAGAGACATTATCGACATCAGCGACGAGGAAGATGGTGATAAAAATGATGAATATACTCTTTGGGC
TAACGATAGCGAGGCAAGCGATTCAGAGGTGGATGCTGACAACGACACTGAAGAGGAAAAAGACGAGAAA
TTGATAGACGCAGATTTCAAGAAGTACGAGGCCAAACTCTCGAAAAGGATATTACGAGATTAAGGTGCTA
AAATGCCGTATATTCGAATTTCATTACCATCAGAATATATATATATATATATGAGTCTATATTAGGGACT
ATCATACGGTAACCCGGACCTCCATTACCCGCATGACTTTACTCACTAAAGACGATTGTCGGTTTTAAAC
ATTTTTTTTTTTTCATTTCGACCGTCGGTTCTCCTTAGTTTGTTCAGTGGCAACAAGTGGACAAACAAGA
AGAGCGTGCAGCACCATTCACCGCCAGCTTTGTATCGTCCTTTAGAGTGCAGCAAGAACATTAATTGCTC
TCACAGAGGTATCATAAGAACATCCGATTCGTTCATTAACTGAAATCATATCTGTGTTGTTCTGATCGAC
TCTCTTTGTTAGTTTTATCTTCCATTTTTTTTTATTCCTTTCATTTTCCAATAAAATTTGAACAGGATCG
ATATAAACAGATAAAAACCCTCCAAAGTTAACCATTTGTTTATATTTGCTTTTCTGCATAAGTTTTCCTA
GCGAATTCCCTGATCAACTTTCAAGGAAAACTAAAACTACTGTATTATAAGAGGTTTTTTTTTTCATTCC
AGATTAATTTTGAAATACGATATCCTCAAGTTTATCTACCAGAATATTTGACTAAGAAATCAAACTCTGT
TAATAATAATATAATTATAAAAACCTCAACTAGAAACTCCAAAAAAAAAAATTTACCATTTTTTACTTTC
TATCCTTGTTAACCAAATTTCAAAAAAATTTTACCTTTTCTTTTTCCAGAAGAGGGACCAATCATAAAGA
TAGCAATAACACTTTACCCCAAAATATAAATCAGACATGGTAGGACAACAGTATTCTAGTGCTCCACTCC
GTACAGTAAAAGAGGTCCAATTCGGTCTTTTCTCACCTGAAGAAGTTAGAGCAATCAGTGTGGCCAAAAT
TAGATTTCCAGAGACAATGGATGAAACCCAGACGAGAGCGAAAATTGGTGGTCTAAACGACCCTAGGTTA
GGCTCTATTGATCGTAATCTGAAGTGTCAAACTTGTCAAGAGGGTATGAACGAATGTCCTGGTCATTTTG
GTCACATAGATTTAGCAAAACCTGTATTTCATGTTGGTTTTATTGCCAAAATTAAGAAAGTATGTGAGTG
TGTCTGTATGCACTGTGGTAAGCTATTACTGGATGAACATAATGAATTAATGAGACAAGCTCTAGCAATC
AAAGACAGTAAAAAAAGGTTTGCTGCAATTTGGACTTTATGTAAAACAAAAATGGTCTGCGAAACAGATG
TCCCTTCTGAAGATGATCCTACTCAGCTCGTATCAAGGGGAGGTTGTGGTAATACACAGCCTACAATTCG
TAAGGATGGGTTGAAATTAGTTGGTAGTTGGAAAAAAGATAGAGCCACGGGGGATGCGGATGAACCAGAA
CTAAGAGTTTTAAGTACGGAGGAAATCTTGAATATTTTTAAGCATATCTCAGTAAAAGACTTCACTAGTT
TGGGTTTCAACGAAGTTTTTTCTCGTCCAGAATGGATGATTTTAACATGCCTTCCTGTCCCACCACCACC
GGTGCGTCCATCCATTTCCTTCAATGAATCTCAAAGAGGTGAGGATGATTTAACCTTTAAACTTGCTGAT
ATTTTAAAAGCTAATATTAGTTTGGAAACACTAGAGCATAACGGTGCTCCACATCATGCTATTGAAGAAG
CAGAGAGTTTATTACAATTTCATGTTGCCACTTATATGGATAATGATATTGCTGGTCAACCACAAGCTCT
GCAGAAGTCCGGCCGTCCCGTTAAATCTATTCGTGCTCGTTTGAAGGGTAAAGAGGGTCGTATCAGAGGT
AATTTAATGGGTAAGCGTGTGGATTTTTCGGCAAGAACTGTTATTTCTGGTGATCCTAATTTGGAATTAG
ACCAAGTCGGTGTTCCAAAATCTATTGCCAAGACTTTAACATACCCAGAAGTGGTCACACCATATAACAT
AGATCGTCTGACGCAACTTGTTAGGAATGGACCAAATGAGCACCCCGGTGCCAAATACGTCATTCGTGAT
AGCGGAGACCGTATAGATTTAAGATACAGTAAAAGGGCAGGTGATATTCAATTACAGTATGGGTGGAAAG
TTGAACGTCATATTATGGACAATGATCCAGTTTTATTCAACCGTCAACCTTCGTTGCACAAAATGTCCAT
GATGGCCCACAGAGTAAAAGTTATTCCATATTCTACATTTAGATTGAATTTGTCCGTTACATCTCCATAC
AATGCCGATTTCGACGGTGACGAAATGAATCTTCACGTTCCTCAGTCTGAGGAAACAAGGGCGGAACTTT
CTCAATTATGTGCTGTTCCTCTGCAAATTGTTTCACCACAATCTAACAAACCTTGTATGGGTATTGTTCA
AGATACTTTGTGTGGTATTCGTAAACTGACATTAAGAGATACATTTATAGAACTTGATCAAGTTTTGAAT
ATGCTTTATTGGGTTCCAGATTGGGATGGTGTTATTCCGACACCTGCAATTATCAAGCCCAAACCTTTGT
GGTCCGGTAAACAAATCTTGTCTGTGGCTATCCCAAACGGTATTCATTTACAACGTTTTGATGAGGGCAC
TACTCTGCTTTCTCCAAAGGATAATGGTATGCTTATTATTGACGGTCAAATCATTTTTGGTGTAGTAGAG
AAAAAAACCGTTGGATCCTCCAATGGTGGTTTAATTCATGTTGTTACGAGAGAAAAGGGACCTCAAGTTT
GTGCTAAGTTGTTTGGTAACATACAGAAAGTTGTTAACTTTTGGTTACTACATAATGGGTTTTCAACAGG
TATTGGTGATACCATTGCGGACGGCCCAACAATGAGGGAAATTACAGAGACAATTGCAGAGGCTAAAAAG
AAAGTTTTGGATGTTACGAAAGAAGCCCAGGCAAACTTATTGACTGCTAAACATGGTATGACTCTCCGTG
AGTCTTTTGAGGATAACGTTGTTCGGTTCCTAAATGAAGCAAGAGATAAGGCAGGTCGTTTAGCTGAAGT
CAATTTGAAAGATTTGAACAATGTGAAACAAATGGTTATGGCAGGTTCCAAGGGTTCATTTATTAATATC
GCGCAAATGTCAGCTTGTGTAGGACAGCAATCTGTTGAAGGTAAACGTATTGCTTTTGGGTTCGTTGATC
GTACCTTACCTCATTTCTCTAAAGATGATTACTCCCCAGAGTCTAAAGGTTTTGTTGAGAACTCATATTT
GAGAGGTTTGACCCCACAAGAATTTTTTTTCCATGCAATGGGTGGTCGTGAAGGTCTTATCGATACCGCC
GTCAAAACAGCCGAAACAGGTTATATTCAACGTCGTTTAGTGAAAGCTCTAGAAGATATCATGGTTCATT
ACGATAACACCACAAGAAACTCATTGGGTAACGTTATTCAGTTTATTTATGGTGAAGATGGTATGGATGC
TGCGCATATTGAAAAGCAATCGCTAGATACTATTGGTGGCTCCGATGCAGCTTTTGAAAAGAGATACAGA
GTTGATTTATTGAATACAGACCATACCCTTGATCCCTCACTATTGGAATCCGGATCTGAGATACTTGGCG
ATTTGAAACTTCAAGTTCTCCTGGATGAAGAATACAAACAATTAGTGAAAGATCGTAAATTTTTGAGGGA
AGTTTTTGTTGATGGTGAAGCAAACTGGCCATTACCAGTCAACATAAGACGTATTATTCAAAATGCTCAA
CAAACTTTCCACATAGATCATACGAAACCATCTGATTTAACAATCAAAGACATCGTTCTTGGTGTAAAGG
ATTTGCAAGAAAACTTATTAGTGTTGCGTGGTAAGAATGAAATTATACAAAATGCCCAGCGAGATGCAGT
TACATTGTTCTGCTGTTTATTACGTTCCCGTTTGGCCACACGTAGAGTTCTACAAGAGTACAGACTAACA
AAACAGGCATTCGATTGGGTATTAAGTAATATCGAGGCACAATTCCTCCGTTCTGTTGTTCACCCTGGTG
AAATGGTTGGTGTTCTAGCAGCCCAATCCATTGGTGAACCAGCCACACAAATGACCCTTAACACCTTCCA
TTTTGCTGGTGTTGCTTCCAAAAAAGTTACTTCTGGTGTCCCCCGTTTAAAGGAAATTTTGAATGTGGCC
AAAAACATGAAAACCCCTTCCTTGACTGTATACTTAGAGCCCGGGCATGCTGCCGATCAAGAACAAGCGA
AGTTGATCAGATCTGCTATCGAGCATACCACTTTAAAGAGTGTCACTATTGCTTCAGAAATTTACTATGA
TCCTGATCCACGTTCCACAGTTATTCCAGAAGATGAAGAAATTATCCAACTTCATTTCTCATTATTGGAT
GAAGAGGCTGAACAATCTTTTGACCAACAATCACCTTGGTTATTACGTCTGGAACTGGATCGTGCAGCAA
TGAATGATAAAGACTTAACAATGGGTCAGGTTGGTGAAAGAATCAAGCAAACATTCAAAAATGATTTGTT
TGTTATCTGGTCTGAAGACAACGATGAGAAGTTGATCATCCGTTGTCGTGTTGTTCGTCCAAAGTCACTA
GATGCTGAGACTGAAGCAGAAGAAGATCATATGTTGAAGAAAATTGAGAACACAATGTTAGAGAATATTA
CATTACGTGGTGTAGAGAACATCGAGCGTGTTGTCATGATGAAATATGACCGTAAAGTACCAAGTCCAAC
TGGTGAATACGTTAAGGAACCTGAATGGGTGTTGGAAACAGATGGTGTTAACTTATCTGAAGTTATGACT
GTTCCTGGTATCGACCCAACCAGAATCTATACCAACTCCTTCATTGATATAATGGAAGTTCTAGGTATTG
AAGCTGGTCGTGCAGCCTTGTATAAAGAAGTTTACAATGTTATTGCTTCTGATGGTTCGTATGTTAACTA
CCGTCATATGGCTTTGTTAGTCGATGTTATGACAACCCAAGGTGGCTTAACTTCTGTTACTCGTCATGGT
TTCAACAGATCAAATACAGGTGCCTTAATGAGATGTTCATTTGAAGAAACTGTCGAAATTTTGTTTGAAG
CTGGTGCTTCAGCCGAATTAGATGATTGTCGTGGTGTTTCGGAAAATGTCATTCTTGGTCAAATGGCTCC
AATCGGTACCGGTGCATTTGATGTGATGATCGATGAGGAGTCACTGGTAAAATACATGCCAGAACAAAAA
ATAACTGAGATTGAAGACGGACAAGATGGTGGCGTCGCACCATACAGTAACGAAAGTGGTTTGGTCAATG
CAGATCTTGACGTTAAAGATGAGCTAATGTTTTCACCTCTGGTTGATTCGGGTTCAAATGACGCTATGGC
TGGAGGATTTACAGCGTACGGTGGTGCTGATTATGGTGAAGCCACGTCTCCATTTGGTGCTTATGGTGAA
GCACCTACATCTCCCGGATTTGGAGTCTCCTCACCAGGCTTTTCTCCAACTTCCCCAACATACTCTCCTA
CCTCTCCAGCGTACTCACCAACATCACCATCGTACTCACCAACATCACCATCGTACTCGCCAACATCACC
ATCGTACTCACCTACATCACCATCGTATTCACCAACGTCACCATCATATTCGCCAACGTCACCATCATAT
TCGCCAACGTCGCCATCGTATTCTCCAACGTCACCATCGTATTCGCCAACGTCGCCTTCCTACTCTCCCA
CGTCGCCAAGCTACAGCCCTACGTCTCCTTCTTATTCTCCTACATCTCCATCATACTCTCCTACGTCACC
AAGTTACAGCCCAACGTCACCAAGTTACAGCCCAACGTCTCCAGCCTATTCCCCAACATCACCAAGTTAT
AGTCCTACATCGCCTTCATACTCTCCAACATCACCATCCTATTCCCCAACATCACCTTCTTACTCTCCCA
CCTCTCCAAACTATAGCCCTACTTCACCTTCTTACTCCCCAACATCTCCAGGCTACAGCCCAGGATCTCC
TGCATATTCTCCAAAGCAAGACGAACAAAAGCATAATGAAAATGAAAATTCCAGATGATATAGTATATCA
TCCTTACGTATTTGACGTTATTACATTATATATAGTTTCTCAAATAATATTTCTAGTTTATTTTTGTATC
ATAATAAAAACGTATACCAAATATACCATTATTTTTCATAGCATTATGGTAGGGATAGGGAATCAAGTAA
CTAATTTATATCCGCAGAGCATTGGGAAAACCAACGGCGCTAGTAAATGCATTTAAATTACGTCCGTCCA
ACTTCTAAGCTTAAGGGTTTCTCGAGGGGGGGCCCGGTACCAGCTTTTGTTCCCTTTAGTGAGGGTTAAT
TTCGAGCTTGGCGTAATCATGGTCATAGCTGTTTCCTGTGTGAAATTGTTATCCGCTCACAATTCCACAC
AACATACGAGCCGGAAGCATAAAGTGTAAAGCCTGGGGTGCCTAATGAGTGAGCTAACTCACATTAATTG
CGTTGCGCTCACTGCCCGCTTTCCAGTCGGGAAACCTGTCGTGCCAGCTGCATTAATGAATCGGCCAACG
CGCGGGGAGAGGCGGTTTGCGTATTGGGCGCTCTTCCGCTTCCTCGCTCACTGACTCGCTGCGCTCGGTC
GTTCGGCTGCGGCGAGCGGTATCAGCTCACTCAAAGGCGGTAATACGGTTATCCACAGAATCAGGGGATA
ACGCAGGAAAGAACATGTGAGCAAAAGGCCAGCAAAAGGCCAGGAACCGTAAAAAGGCCGCGTTGCTGGC
GTTTTTCCATAGGCTCCGCCCCCCTGACGAGCATCACAAAAATCGACGCTCAAGTCAGAGGTGGCGAAAC
CCGACAGGACTATAAAGATACCAGGCGTTTCCCCCTGGAAGCTCCCTCGTGCGCTCTCCTGTTCCGA
Features (pLannotate 1.2.2; 26 found; start..end, strand, type, name):
      1..34      -  polyA_signal   SV40 poly(A) signal (fragment): SV40 polyadenylation signal
     57..125     -  CDS            large T antigen (fragment): large T antigen from SV40 (simian virus 40)
    141..273     +  CDS            TcR (fragment): tetracycline efflux protein; tet; confers resistance to tetracycline
    453..1041    -  rep_origin     ori: high-copy-number ColE1/pMB1/pBR322/pUC origin of replication
   1212..2072    -  CDS            AmpR: β-lactamase; bla; confers resistance to ampicillin, carbenicillin, and related antibiotics
   2073..2177    -  promoter       AmpR promoter: bla
   2214..2717    +  misc_feature   CEN/ARS: S. cerevisiae CEN6 centromere fused to an autonomously replicating sequence
   2786..2821    +  CDS            rop (fragment): Rop protein, which maintains plasmids at low copy number; rop
   2923..2973    +  misc_feature   bom (fragment): basis of mobility region from pBR322
   2972..3088    +  CDS            NFS1 (fragment): NFS1_YEAST - Also known as SPL1 From Saccharomyces cerevisiae (strain ATCC 204508 / S288c) (Baker's yeast).
   3450..4544    -  CDS            LEU2: 3-isopropylmalate dehydrogenase, required for leucine biosynthesis; S. cerevisiae LEU2; yeast auxotrophic marker
   4545..4952    -  promoter       LEU2 promoter: S. cerevisiae LEU2
   5092..5169    -  CDS            YO192_YEAST (fragment): Experimental evidence at protein level: Swiss-Prot protein existence level 1. From Saccharomyces cerevisiae (strain ATCC 204508 / S288c) (Baker's yeast).
   5200..5252    +  misc_feature   bom (fragment): basis of mobility region from pBR322
   5280..5708    -  rep_origin     f1 ori (sequence partly withheld): f1 bacteriophage origin of replication; arrow indicates direction of (+) strand synthesis
   5712..5869    -  CDS            lacZα (fragment): LacZα fragment of β-galactosidase; lacZ fragment
   5872..5890    +  promoter       T7 promoter: promoter for bacteriophage T7 RNA polymerase
   6010..6678    +  CDS            SCM3: SCM3_YEAST - Experimental evidence at protein level: Swiss-Prot protein existence level 1. From Saccharomyces cerevisiae (strain ATCC 204508 / S288c) (Baker's yeast).
   7495..12108   +  CDS            RPO21 (fragment): RPB1_YEAST - Also known as RPB1, RPB220, SUA8. Experimental evidence at protein level: Swiss-Prot protein existence level 1. DNA-dependent RNA polymerase catalyzes the transcription of DNA into RNA using the four ribonucleoside triphosphates as substrates. Largest and catalytic component of RNA polymerase II which synthesizes mRNA precursors and many functional non-coding RNAs. Forms the polymerase active center together with the second largest subunit. Pol II is the central component of the basal RNA polymerase II transcription machinery. During a transcription cycle, Pol II, general transcri
  12939..12959   +  misc_feature   MCS (fragment): pBluescript multiple cloning site
  12971..12989   -  promoter       T3 promoter: promoter for bacteriophage T3 RNA polymerase
  13032..13054   -  protein_bind   lac operator (fragment): The lac repressor binds to the lac operator to inhibit transcription in E. coli. This inhibition can be relieved by adding lactose or isopropyl-β-D-thiogalactopyranoside (IPTG). lac repressor encoded by lacI
  13058..13088   -  promoter       lac promoter: promoter for the E. coli lac operon
  13103..13124   -  protein_bind   CAP binding site: CAP binding activates transcription in the presence of cAMP. E. coli catabolite activator protein
  13137..13229   -  CDS            lacI (fragment): lac repressor; lacI; The lac repressor binds to the lac operator to inhibit transcription in E. coli. This inhibition can be relieved by adding lactose or isopropyl-β-D-thiogalactopyranoside (IPTG).
  13412..13545   -  rep_origin     ori (fragment): high-copy-number ColE1/pMB1/pBR322/pUC origin of replication
