[The description below was written by a language model from this plasmid's Addgene catalogue record and pLannotate feature annotations shown in this document.]
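Description:
CPH3509 (YCp LEU2 Rpb1 T1471A) is a low-copy yeast centromeric shuttle plasmid built on pRS315 for expressing a point mutant of the largest subunit of S. cerevisiae RNA polymerase II. In yeast it is maintained through a CEN6/ARS element, which keeps it at roughly one copy per cell and segregates it stably, and it is selected through the LEU2 auxotrophic marker driven by its own promoter. In E. coli it is propagated through a ColE1/pUC-type origin with ampicillin resistance (bla). The backbone also retains the usual pBluescript-derived parts: an f1 origin, a disrupted lacZα with the lac promoter/operator, and flanking T7 and T3 promoters.

The insert is RPO21 (RPB1), cloned between SphI and XhoI sites, with threonine 1471 changed to alanine. Expression comes from the endogenous RPB1 promoter, and native 3′ untranslated sequence was added to the backbone, so the mutant subunit should be produced under near-native regulation rather than overexpressed. The genomic upstream region carried along also includes the neighbouring SCM3 open reading frame, which the annotation detects in full. The associated work concerns recruitment of Spt6 to the phosphorylated Rpb1 linker region, so this non-phosphorylatable substitution is presumably used to test the role of that residue, though the record does not describe specific assays.

The sequenced record is 13,545 nt, somewhat longer than the catalogued 12,970 bp. RPO21 is annotated only as a fragment, and small SV40, TcR, rop, bom, lacI and duplicated ori fragments appear, probably backbone remnants or assembly artefacts.
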