Addgene plasmid #91812: CPH3509 (YCp LEU2 Rpb1 T1471A)
Purpose: Yeast expression of S. cerevisiae Rpb1 with a T1471A mutation
Depositing lab: Chris Hill. Depositing organization: University of Utah. Publication: A novel SH2 recognition mechanism recruits Spt6 to the doubly phosphorylated RNA polymerase II linker at sites of transcription. Sdano MA, Fulcher JM, Palani S, Chandrasekharan MB, Parnell TJ, Whitby FG, Formosa T, Hill CP. Elife. 2017 Aug 16;6. pii: 28723. doi: 10.7554/eLife.28723. PubMed 28826505.
Backbone
  Vector backbone: pRS315
  Backbone manufacturer: ATCC
  Backbone size w/o insert (bp): 7771
  Total vector size (bp): 12970
  Modifications to backbone: Addition of endogenous RPB1 promoter and 3’ untranslated regions
  Vector type: Yeast Expression
  Selectable markers: LEU2
Growth in bacteria
  Bacterial resistance: Ampicillin, 100 μg/mL
  Growth temperature: 37°C
  Growth strain: DH5alpha
  Copy number: Low Copy
Gene/Insert
  Gene/Insert name: RPO21 (alt name: RPB1, RPB220, SUA8, B220)
  Species: S. cerevisiae (budding yeast)
  Insert size (bp): 5199
  Mutation: changed threonine 1471 to alanine
  GenBank ID: NM_001180200.1
  Entrez Gene: RPO21 (a.k.a. YDL140C, RPB1, RPB220, SIT1, SUA8)
  Promoter: Endogenous Rpb1 promoter
  Cloning method: Restriction Enzyme; 5′ cloning site Sph1 (not destroyed); 3′ cloning site Xho1 (not destroyed)
  Sequencing primers: 5′ CTGTTTCCAACACCCAT; 3′ M13R
Resource information
  A portion of this plasmid was derived from a plasmid made by: This plasmid was derived from pCK859, a gift from Craig Kaplan at Texas A&M University.
Terms and licenses: Academic/Nonprofit Terms; Industry Terms: Not Available to Industry
How to cite: CPH3509 (YCp LEU2 Rpb1 T1471A) was a gift from Chris Hill (Addgene plasmid # 91812 ; http://n2t.net/addgene:91812 ; RRID:Addgene_91812)
